>Addgene plasmid #220465 | pSliceRep_A_miR-7.M4 | addgene full sequence | sequence record 443097 | Addgene NGS Result
CTCGAGTAGTTATTAATAGTAATCAATTACGGGGTCATTAGTTCATAGCCCATATATGGAGTTCCGCGTT
ACATAACTTACGGTAAATGGCCCGCCTGGCTGACCGCCCAACGACCCCCGCCCATTGACGTCAATAATGA
CGTATGTTCCCATAGTAACGCCAATAGGGACTTTCCATTGACGTCAATGGGTGGAGTATTTACGGTAAAC
TGCCCACTTGGCAGTACATCAAGTGTATCATATGCCAAGTACGCCCCCTATTGACGTCAATGACGGTAAA
TGGCCCGCCTGGCATTATGCCCAGTACATGACCTTATGGGACTTTCCTACTTGGCAGTACATCTACGTAT
TAGTCATCGCTATTACCATGGTGATGCGGTTTTGGCAGTACATCAATGGGCGTGGATAGCGGTTTGACTC
ACGGGGATTTCCAAGTCTCCACCCCATTGACGTCAATGGGAGTTTGTTTTGGCACCAAAATCAACGGGAC
TTTCCAAAATGTCGTAACAACTCCGCCCCATTGACGCAAATGGGCGGTAGGCGTGTACGGTGGGAGGTCT
ATATAAGCAGAGCTGGTTTAGTGAACCGTCAGATCCGCTAGGGATCCTCTAGTCAGCTGACGCGTGCTAG
CGCGGGGGTTTCCTGCTTCAACAGTGCTTGGACGGAACCCGAGCTTACGTAGCCACCATGGCGGACTACA
AAGACCACGACGGTGATTATAAAGATCATGATATCGATTACAAGGACGACGACGATAAGGCCAACACAAT
CACAAGCCTTCCAAGCAAAGGAGAAGAACTTTTCACTGGAGTTGTCCCAATTCTTGTTGAATTAGATGGT
GATGTTAATGGGCACAAATTTTCTGTCCGTGGAGAGGGTGAAGGTGATGCTACAAACGGAAAACTCACCC
TTAAATTTATTTGCACTACTGGAAAACTACCTGTTCCGTGGCCAACACTTGTCACTACTCTGACCTATGG
TGTTCAATGCTTTTCCCGTTATCCGGATCACATGAAACGGCATGACTTTTTCAAGAGTGCCATGCCCGAA
GGTTATGTACAGGAACGCACTATATCTTTCAAAGATGACGGGACCTACAAGACGCGTGCTGAAGTCAAGT
TTGAAGGTGATACCCTTGTTAATCGTATCGAGTTAAAGGGTATTGATTTTAAAGAAGATGGAAACATTCT
TGGACACAAACTCGAGTACAACTTTAACTCACACAATGTATACATCACGGCAGACAAACAAAAGAATGGA
ATCAAAGCTAACTTCAAAATTCGCCACAACGTTGAAGATGGTTCCGTTCAACTAGCAGACCATTATCAAC
AAAATACTCCAATTGGCGATGGCCCTGTCCTTTTACCAGACAACCATTACCTGTCGACACAATCTGTCCT
TTCGAAAGATCCCAACGAAAAGCGTGACCACATGGTCCTTCTTGAGTTTGTAACTGCTGCTGGGATTACA
CATGGCATGGATGAGCTCTACAAATAACCGCGGCCCCTCTCCCTCCCCCCCCCCCTAACGTTACTGGCCG
AAGCCGCTTGGAATAAGGCCGGTGTGCGTTTGTCTATATGTTATTTTCCACCATATTGCCGTCTTTTGGC
AATGTGAGGGCCCGGAAACCTGGCCCTGTCTTCTTGACGAGCATTCCTAGGGGTCTTTCCCCTCTCGCCA
AAGGAATGCAAGGTCTGTTGAATGTCGTGAAGGAAGCAGTTCCTCTGGAAGCTTCTTGAAGACAAACAAC
GTCTGTAGCGACCCTTTGCAGGCAGCGGAACCCCCCACCTGGCGACAGGTGCCTCTGCGGCCAAAAGCCA
CGTGTATAAGATACACCTGCAAAGGCGGCACAACCCCAGTGCCACGTTGTGAGTTGGATAGTTGTGGAAA
GAGTCAAATGGCTCTCCTCAAGCGTATTCAACAAGGGGCTGAAGGATGCCCAGAAGGTACCCCATTGTAT
GGGATCTGATCTGGGGCCTCGGTGCACATGCTTTACATGTGTTTAGTCGAGGTTAAAAAAACGTCTAGGC
CCCCCGAACCACGGGGACGTGGTTTTCCTTTGAAAAACACGATGATAATATGGCCACAACCTACGTAGCC
ACCATGGTCTTCACACTCGAAGATTTCGTTGGGGACTGGCGACAGACAGCCGGCTACAACCTGGACCAAG
TCCTTGAACAGGGAGGTGTGTCCAGTTTGTTTCAGAATCTCGGGGTGTCCGTAACTCCGATCCAAAGGAT
TGTCCTGAGCGGTGAAAATGGGCTGAAGATCGACATCCATGTCATCATCCCGTATGAAGGTCTGAGCGGC
GACCAAATGGGCCAGATCGAAAAAATTTTTAAGGTGGTGTACCCTGTGGATGATCATCACTTTAAGGTGA
TCCTGCACTATGGCACACTGGTAATCGACGGGGTTACGCCGAACATGATCGACTATTTCGGACGGCCGTA
TGAAGGCATCGCCGTGTTCGACGGCAAAAAGATCACTGTAACAGGGACCCTGTGGAACGGCAACAAAATT
ATCGACGAGCGCCTGATCAACCCCGACGGCTCCCTGCTGTTCCGAGTAACCATCAACGGAGTGACCGGCT
GGCGGCTGTGCGAACGCATTCTGGCGGGATCGGGAGCTTGCAAGAACTGGTTCAGTAGCTTAAGCCACTT
TGTGATCCACCTTAACAGCCACGGCTTCCCTCCCGAGGTGGAGGAGCAGGCCGCCGGCACCCTGCCCATG
AGCTGCGCCCAGGAGAGCGGCATGGATAGACACCCTGCTGCTTGCGCCAGCGCCAGGATCAACGTCCCGC
ATCGATAAGCTTGTCGACGATATCTCCAGAGGATCATAATCAGCCATACCACATTTGTAGAGGTTTTACT
TGCTTTAAAAAACCTCCCACACCTCCCCCTGAACCTGAAACATAAAATGAATGCAATTGTTGTTGTTAAC
TTGTTTATTGCAGCTTATAATGGTTACAAATAAAGCAATAGCATCACAAATTTCACAAATAAAGCATTTT
TTTCACTGCCCCGAGCTTCCTCGCTCACTGACTCGCTGCGCTCGGTCGTTCGGCTGCGGCGAGCGGTATC
AGCTCACTCAAAGGCGGTAATACGGTTATCCACAGAATCAGGGGATAACGCAGGAAAGAACATGTGAGCA
AAAGGCCAGCAAAAGGCCAGGAACCGTAAAAAGGCCGCGTTGCTGGCGTTTTTCCATAGGCTCCGCCCCC
CTGACGAGCATCACAAAAATCGACGCTCAAGTCAGAGGTGGCGAAACCCGACAGGACTATAAAGATACCA
GGCGTTTCCCCCTGGAAGCTCCCTCGTGCGCTCTCCTGTTCCGACCCTGCCGCTTACCGGATACCTGTCC
GCCTTTCTCCCTTCGGGAAGCGTGGCGCTTTCTCATAGCTCACGCTGTAGGTATCTCAGTTCGGTGTAGG
TCGTTCGCTCCAAGCTGGGCTGTGTGCACGAACCCCCCGTTCAGCCCGACCGCTGCGCCTTATCCGGTAA
CTATCGTCTTGAGTCCAACCCGGTAAGACACGACTTATCGCCACTGGCAGCAGCCACTGGTAACAGGATT
AGCAGAGCGAGGTATGTAGGCGGTGCTACAGAGTTCTTGAAGTGGTGGCCTAACTACGGCTACACTAGAA
GAACAGTATTTGGTATCTGCGCTCTGCTGAAGCCAGTTACCTTCGGAAAAAGAGTTGGTAGCTCTTGATC
CGGCAAACAAACCACCGCTGGTAGCGGTGGTTTTTTTGTTTGCAAGCAGCAGATTACGCGCAGAAAAAAA
GGATCTCAAGAAGATCCTTTGATCTTTTCTACGGGGTCTGACGCTCAGTGGAACGAAAACTCACGTTAAG
GGATTTTGGTCATGAGATTATCAAAAAGGATCTTCACCTAGATCCTTTTAAATTAAAAATGAAGTTTTAA
ATCAATCTAAAGTATATATGAGTAAACTTGGTCTGACAGTTACCAATGCTTAATCAGTGAGGCACCTATC
TCAGCGATCTGTCTATTTCGTTCATCCATAGTTGCCTGACTCCCCGTCGTGTAGATAACTACGATACGGG
AGGGCTTACCATCTGGCCCCAGTGCTGCAATGATACCGCGAGACCCACGCTCACCGGCTCCAGATTTATC
AGCAATAAACCAGCCAGCCGGAAGGGCCGAGCGCAGAAGTGGTCCTGCAACTTTATCCGCCTCCATCCAG
TCTATTAATTGTTGCCGGGAAGCTAGAGTAAGTAGTTCGCCAGTTAATAGTTTGCGCAACGTTGTTGCCA
TTGCTACAGGCATCGTGGTGTCACGCTCGTCGTTTGGTATGGCTTCATTCAGCTCCGGTTCCCAACGATC
AAGGCGAGTTACATGATCCCCCATGTTGTGCAAAAAAGCGGTTAGCTCCTTCGGTCCTCCGATCGTTGTC
AGAAGTAAGTTGGCCGCAGTGTTATCACTCATGGTTATGGCAGCACTGCATAATTCTCTTACTGTCATGC
CATCCGTAAGATGCTTTTCTGTGACTGGTGAGTACTCAACCAAGTCATTCTGAGAATAGTGTATGCGGCG
ACCGAGTTGCTCTTGCCCGGCGTCAACACGGGATAATACCGCGCCACATAGCAGAACTTTAAAAGTGCTC
ATCATTGGAAAACGTTCTTCGGGGCGAAAACTCTCAAGGATCTTACCGCTGTTGAGATCCAGTTCGATGT
AACCCACTCGTGCACCCAACTGATCTTCAGCATCTTTTACTTTCACCAGCGTTTCTGGGTGAGCAAAAAC
AGGAAGGCAAAATGCCGCAAAAAAGGGAATAAGGGCGACACGGAAATGTTGAATACTCATACTCTTCCTT
TTTCAATATTATTGAAGCATTTATCAGGGTTATTGTCTCATGAGCGGATACATATTTGAATGTATTTAGA
AAAATAAACAAATAGGGGTTCCGCGCACATTTCCCCGAAAAGTGCCACCTGACGTCGGCAGTGAAAAAAA
TGCTTTATTTGTGAAATTTGTGATGCTATTGCTTTATTTGTAACCATTATAAGCTGCAATAAACAAGTTA
ACAACAACAATTGCATTCATTTTATGTTTCAGGTTCAGGGGGAGGTGTGGGAGGTTTTTTAAAGCAAGTA
AAACCTCTACAAATGTGGTATGGCTGATTATGATCCTCTAGACTGCAGCCTTTACACGGCGATCTTTCCG
CCCTTCTTGGCCTTTATGAGGATCTCTCTGATTTTTCTTGCGTCGAGTTTTCCGGTAAGACCTTTCGGTA
CTTCGTCCACAAACACAACTCCTCCGCGCAACTTTTTCGCGGTTGTTACTTGACTGGCGACGTAATCCAC
GATCTCTTTTTCCGTCATCGTCTTTCCGTGCTCCAAAACAACAACGGCGGCGGGAAGTTCACCGGCGTCA
TCGTCGGGAAGACCTGCGACACCTGCGTCGAAGATGTTGGGGTGTTGGAGCAAGATGGATTCCAATTCAG
CGGGAGCCACCTGATAGCCTTTGTACTTAATCAGAGACTTCAGGCGGTCAACGATGAAGAAGTGTTCGTC
TTCGTCCCAGTAAGCTATGTCTCCAGAATGTAGCCATCCATCCTTGTCAATCAAGGCGTTGGTCGCTTCC
GGATTGTTTACATAACCGGACATAATCATAGGACCTCTCACACACAGTTCGCCTCTTTGATTAACGCCCA
GCGTTTTCCCGGTATCCAGATCCACAACCTTCGCTTCAAAAAATGGAACAACTTTACCGACCGCGCCCGG
TTTATCATCCCCCTCGGGTGTAATCAGAATAGCTGATGTAGTCTCAGTGAGCCCATATCCTTGCCTGATA
CCTGGCAGATGGAACCTCTTGGCAACCGCTTCCCCGACTTCCTTAGAGAGGGGAGCGCCACCAGAAGCAA
TTTCGTGTAAATTAGATAAATCGTATTTGTCAATCAGAGTGCTTTTGGCGAAGAAGGAGAATAGGGTTGG
CACCAGCAGCGCACTTTGAATCTTGTAATCCTGAAGGCTCCTCAGAAACAGCTCTTCTTCAAATCTATAC
ATTAAGACGACTCGAAATCCACATATCAAATATCCGAGTGTAGTAAACATTCCAAAACCGTGATGGAATG
GAACAACACTTAAAATCGCAGTATCCGGAATGATTTGATTGCCAAAAATAGGATCTCTGGCATGCGAGAA
TCTCACGCAGGCAGTTCTATGAGGCAGAGCGACACCTTTAGGCAGACCAGTAGATCCAGAGGAGTTCATG
ATCAGTGCAATTGTCTTGTCCCTATCGAAGGACTCTGGCACAAAATCGTATTCATTAAAACCGGGAGGTA
GATGAGATGTGACGAACGTGTACATCGACTGAAATCCCTGGTAATCCGTTTTAGAATCCATGATAATAAT
TTTTTGGATGATTGGGAGCTTTTTTTGCACGTTCAAAATTTTTTGCAACCCCTTTTTGGAAACGAACACC
ACGGTAGGCTGCGAAATGCCCATACTGTTGAGCAATTCACGTTCATTATAAATGTCGTTCGCGGGCGCAA
CTGCAACTCCGATAAATAACGCGCCCAACACCGGCATAAAGAATTGAAGAGAGTTTTCACTGCATACGAC
GATTCTGTGATTTGTATTCAGCCCATATCGTTTCATAGCTTCTGCCAACCGAACGGACATTTCGAAGTAC
TCAGCGTAAGTGATGTCCACCTCGATATGTGCATCTGTAAAAGCAATTGTTCCAGGAACCAGGGCGTATC
TCTTCATAGCCTTATGCAGTTGCTCTCCAGCGGTTCCATCTTCCAGCGGATAGAATGGCGCCGGGCCTTT
CTTTATGTTTTTGGCGTCTTCCATCCCGCGGCATATGACCGGTGAATTCTCCAGGCGATCTGACGGTTCA
CTAAACGAGCTCTGCTTATATAGGCCTCCCACCGTACACGCCACCTCGACATA
Features (pLannotate 1.2.2; 18 found; start..end, strand, type, name):
     67..370     +  enhancer       CMV enhancer: human cytomegalovirus immediate early enhancer
    371..574     +  promoter       CMV promoter: human cytomegalovirus (CMV) immediate early promoter
    635..669     +  ncRNA          IRE I: Accession: RF00037 - Iron response element I
    736..752     +  CDS            FLAG (fragment): FLAG® epitope tag, followed by an enterokinase cleavage site
    784..1494    +  CDS            Superfolder GFP: Superfolder GFP is a basic (constitutively fluorescent) green fluorescent protein published in 2005, derived from Aequorea victoria. It is reported to be a very rapidly-maturing weak dimer.
   1616..2078    +  misc_feature   IRES: internal ribosome entry site (IRES) of the encephalomyocarditis virus (EMCV)
   2104..2616    +  CDS            Nluc: NanoLuc® luciferase human codon-optimized
   2626..2673    +  CDS            hCL1: non-ORF yeast peptide conferring ubiquitin-dependent degradation human codon-optimized
   2680..2796    +  CDS            hPEST: PEST degradation sequence from mouse ornithine decarboxylase human codon-optimized
   2832..2915    +  CDS            large T antigen (fragment): large T antigen from SV40 (simian virus 40)
   2938..3019    +  polyA_signal   SV40 poly(A) signal: SV40 polyadenylation signal
   3201..3789    -  rep_origin     ori: high-copy-number ColE1/pMB1/pBR322/pUC origin of replication
   3960..4820    -  CDS            AmpR: β-lactamase; bla; confers resistance to ampicillin, carbenicillin, and related antibiotics
   4821..4925    -  promoter       AmpR promoter: bla
   4958..5039    -  polyA_signal   SV40 poly(A) signal: SV40 polyadenylation signal
   5062..5145    -  CDS            large T antigen (fragment): large T antigen from SV40 (simian virus 40)
   5162..6814    -  CDS            luciferase: firefly luciferase; luc+; enhanced luc+ version of the luciferase gene
   6868..6902    -  promoter       minimal CMV promoter (fragment): human cytomegalovirus (CMV) immediate early promoter
