[The description below was written by a language model from this plasmid's Addgene catalogue record and pLannotate feature annotations shown in this document.]
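Description:
pSliceRep_A_miR-7.M4 is a 6.9 kb mammalian expression plasmid built on the bidirectional pBI-CMV1 backbone and designed as a dual-luciferase reporter for RNAi. It is maintained in E. coli through a high-copy ColE1/pUC-type origin and an ampicillin resistance gene (β-lactamase with its own bla promoter). No mammalian selection marker is annotated, which fits transient transfection use.

A central CMV enhancer drives two divergent transcription units. In one direction, a CMV promoter (listed in the catalogue as minimal CMV) expresses an mRNA whose 5′ region is annotated with an iron response element, a stem-loop that can modulate translation and probably relates to the "tunable ORF" named in the purpose, although the record does not say so. This is followed by an N-terminally 3xFLAG-tagged superfolder GFP open reading frame. Downstream, an EMCV IRES allows cap-independent translation of NanoLuc luciferase fused to hCL1 and PEST degradation sequences. These shorten the reporter's half-life so that its signal tracks current mRNA levels, and the unit ends in an SV40 polyadenylation signal. In the opposite direction, a minimal CMV promoter drives firefly luciferase (luc+) with its own SV40 poly(A) signal, providing a co-expressed normalisation control from the same plasmid.

According to the stated purpose, the RNAi target site lies within the tunable ORF, and the name suggests a miR-7-related site variant (M4). The site itself is not annotated in the feature table, and its exact position and sequence context are not given. Argonaute-mediated slicing of the sfGFP–IRES–NanoLuc transcript would lower NanoLuc output relative to firefly luciferase, giving a ratiometric readout of guide-directed silencing in cells.
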