Addgene plasmid #220465: pSliceRep_A_miR-7.M4
Purpose: Dual luciferase reporter for RNAi, with target site within a tunable ORF (version A)
Depositing lab: David Bartel. Depositing organization: Whitehead Institute for Biomedical Research. Publication: The guide-RNA sequence dictates the slicing kinetics and conformational dynamics of the Argonaute silencing complex. Wang PY, Bartel DP. Mol Cell. 2024 Jul 10:S1097-2765(24)00533-1. doi: 10.1016/j.molcel.2024.06.026. PubMed 39025072.
Backbone
  Vector backbone: pBI-CMV1
  Backbone manufacturer: Clontech
  Total vector size (bp): 6913
  Modifications to backbone: Added FLuc and IRES-NanoLuc-PEST degron
  Vector type: Mammalian Expression
Growth in bacteria
  Bacterial resistance: Ampicillin, 100 μg/mL
  Growth temperature: 37°C
  Growth strain: DH5alpha
  Copy number: High Copy
Gene/Insert
  Gene/Insert name: Superfolder GFP
  Species: Synthetic
  Insert size (bp): 801
  Promoter: Minimal CMV
  Tag / fusion protein: 3xFLAG (N terminal on insert)
  Cloning method: Gibson Cloning
  Sequencing primers: 5′ GTTTGACTCACGGGGATTTCC
Terms and licenses: Academic/Nonprofit Terms; Industry Terms: Not Available to Industry
Depositor comments: Please visit https://doi.org/10.1101/2023.10.15.562437 for bioRxiv preprint.
How to cite: pSliceRep_A_miR-7.M4 was a gift from David Bartel (Addgene plasmid # 220465 ; http://n2t.net/addgene:220465 ; RRID:Addgene_220465)
